Addgene plasmid #201147: pCAG_eGCaMP(plus)
Purpose: expresses eGCaMP+ in mammalian cells
Depositing lab: Andre Berndt. Publication: Machine Learning Ensemble Directed Engineering of Genetically Encoded Fluorescent Calcium Indicators. Wait SJ, Rappleye M, Lee JD, Goy ME, Smith N, Berndt A. Res Sq. 2023 Aug 7:rs.3.rs-3146778. doi: 10.21203/rs.3.rs-3146778/v1. Preprint. PubMed 37609342.
Backbone
  Vector backbone: pCDNA3.1
  Vector type: Mammalian Expression
Growth in bacteria
  Bacterial resistance: Ampicillin, 100 μg/mL
  Growth temperature: 37°C
  Growth strain: DH5alpha
  Copy number: Unknown
Gene/Insert
  Gene/Insert name: eGCaMP+
Terms and licenses: Academic/Nonprofit Terms; Industry Terms: Not Available to Industry
Depositor comments: Please visit https://www.biorxiv.org/content/10.1101/2023.04.13.536801v1 for bioRxiv preprint.
How to cite: pCAG_eGCaMP(plus) was a gift from Andre Berndt (Addgene plasmid # 201147 ; http://n2t.net/addgene:201147 ; RRID:Addgene_201147)
