[The description below was written by a language model from this plasmid's Addgene catalogue record and pLannotate feature annotations shown in this document.]
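Description:
pCAG_eGCaMP(plus) is a 7.2 kb mammalian expression plasmid for producing eGCaMP+, a genetically encoded fluorescent calcium indicator that came out of a machine-learning-guided engineering effort on GCaMP-type sensors. The catalogue lists the backbone as pcDNA3.1, but the annotated sequence looks more like a pCAGGS-style vector. There is no CMV promoter, f1 origin or neomycin cassette. Instead, transcription is driven by the composite CAG promoter, made up of the CMV immediate-early enhancer, the chicken β-actin promoter and the chicken β-actin/rabbit β-globin chimeric intron, which gives strong, broadly active expression in mammalian cells. In E. coli the plasmid replicates from a high-copy ColE1/pUC-type origin and is selected with ampicillin through the bla gene and its native promoter. No mammalian selection marker is annotated, which points to transient transfection as the likely mode of use.

The sensor coding region is annotated as a partial match to GCaMP6s, consistent with eGCaMP+ being a variant built on that scaffold; the specific mutations are not given in the record. Downstream lie a second small chimeric intron (human β-globin/immunoglobulin heavy chain), a WPRE that enhances transcript stability and expression, and a bGH polyadenylation signal. These are followed by the rabbit β-globin poly(A) signal. The short HBB "CDS" hits are most likely β-globin exon remnants flanking the intron and poly(A) elements rather than expressed genes. An SV40 origin permits episomal amplification in cells expressing large T antigen. The lac promoter/operator, lacI fragments and T3 promoter appear to be vestigial cloning-vector sequence. The plasmid is suited to imaging calcium dynamics in cultured mammalian cells.
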