Features (pLannotate 1.2.2; 24 found; start..end, strand, type, name):
      5..23      +  enhancer       CMV enhancer (fragment): human cytomegalovirus immediate early enhancer
     40..419     +  enhancer       CMV enhancer: human cytomegalovirus immediate early enhancer
    421..696     +  promoter       chicken β-actin promoter: No description available
    697..1713    +  intron         chimeric intron: chimera between introns from chicken β-actin and rabbit β-globin
   1711..1767    +  CDS            HBB (fragment): HBB_LEPEU - Experimental evidence at protein level: Swiss-Prot protein existence level 1. Involved in oxygen transport from the lung to the various peripheral tissues. From Lepus europaeus (European hare).
   1876..3046    +  CDS            GCaMP6s (fragment): improved fluorescent protein-based calcium sensor (Chen et al., 2013)
   3085..3217    +  intron         chimeric intron: chimera between introns from human β-globin and immunoglobulin heavy chain genes
   3226..3814    +  misc_feature   WPRE: woodchuck hepatitis virus posttranscriptional regulatory element
   3818..3834    +  misc_feature   MCS (fragment): pUC18/19 multiple cloning site
   3847..3958    +  polyA_signal   bGH poly(A) signal: bovine growth hormone polyadenylation signal
   4054..4072    -  promoter       T3 promoter: promoter for bacteriophage T3 RNA polymerase
   4131..4205    +  CDS            HBB (fragment): HBB_PONPY - Experimental evidence at transcript level: Swiss-Prot protein existence level 2. Involved in oxygen transport from the lung to the various peripheral tissues. From Pongo pygmaeus (Bornean orangutan).
   4280..4335    +  polyA_signal   β-globin poly(A) signal: rabbit β-globin polyadenylation signal (Gil and Proudfoot, 1987)
   4720..4736    -  protein_bind   lac operator: The lac repressor binds to the lac operator to inhibit transcription in E. coli. This inhibition can be relieved by adding lactose or isopropyl-β-D-thiogalactopyranoside (IPTG). lac repressor encoded by lacI
   4744..4774    -  promoter       lac promoter: promoter for the E. coli lac operon
   4789..4810    -  protein_bind   CAP binding site: CAP binding activates transcription in the presence of cAMP. E. coli catabolite activator protein
   4823..4862    -  CDS            lacI (fragment): lac repressor; lacI; The lac repressor binds to the lac operator to inhibit transcription in E. coli. This inhibition can be relieved by adding lactose or isopropyl-β-D-thiogalactopyranoside (IPTG).
   4869..4891    +  promoter       SV40 promoter (fragment): SV40 enhancer and early promoter
   4915..5050    +  rep_origin     SV40 ori: SV40 origin of replication
   5070..5204    +  polyA_signal   SV40 poly(A) signal: SV40 polyadenylation signal
   5206..5260    -  CDS            lacI (fragment): lac repressor; lacI; The lac repressor binds to the lac operator to inhibit transcription in E. coli. This inhibition can be relieved by adding lactose or isopropyl-β-D-thiogalactopyranoside (IPTG).
   5443..6031    -  rep_origin     ori: high-copy-number ColE1/pMB1/pBR322/pUC origin of replication
   6202..7062    -  CDS            AmpR: β-lactamase; bla; confers resistance to ampicillin, carbenicillin, and related antibiotics
   7063..7167    -  promoter       AmpR promoter: bla
>Addgene plasmid #201147 | pCAG_eGCaMP(plus) | addgene full sequence | sequence record 396469 | Addgene NGS Result
GGTCGACATTGATTATTGACTAGAGTCATCCTCATCGTCGACATTGATTATTGACTAGTTATTAATAGTA
ATCAATTACGGGGTCATTAGTTCATAGCCCATATATGGAGTTCCGCGTTACATAACTTACGGTAAATGGC
CCGCCTGGCTGACCGCCCAACGACCCCCGCCCATTGACGTCAATAATGACGTATGTTCCCATAGTAACGC
CAATAGGGACTTTCCATTGACGTCAATGGGTGGAGTATTTACGGTAAACTGCCCACTTGGCAGTACATCA
AGTGTATCATATGCCAAGTACGCCCCCTATTGACGTCAATGACGGTAAATGGCCCGCCTGGCATTATGCC
CAGTACATGACCTTATGGGACTTTCCTACTTGGCAGTACATCTACGTATTAGTCATCGCTATTACCATGG
TCGAGGTGAGCCCCACGTTCTGCTTCACTCTCCCCATCTCCCCCCCCTCCCCACCCCCAATTTTGTATTT
ATTTATTTTTTAATTATTTTGTGCAGCGATGGGGGCGGGGGGGGGGGGGGGGCGCGCCAGGCGGGGCGGG
GCGGGGCGAGGGGCGGGGCGGGGCGAGGCGGAGAGGTGCGGCGGCAGCCAATCAGAGCGGCGCGCTCCGA
AAGTTTCCTTTTATGGCGAGGCGGCGGCGGCGGCGGCCCTATAAAAAGCGAAGCGCGCGGCGGGCGGGAG
TCGCTGCGCGCTGCCTTCGCCCCGTGCCCCGCTCCGCCGCCGCCTCGCGCCGCCCGCCCCGGCTCTGACT
GACCGCGTTACTCCCACAGGTGAGCGGGCGGGACGGCCCTTCTCCTCCGGGCTGTAATTAGCGCTTGGTT
TAATGACGGCTTGTTTCTTTTCTGTGGCTGCGTGAAAGCCTTGAGGGGCTCCGGGAGGGCCCTTTGTGCG
GGGGGAGCGGCTCGGGGGGTGCGTGCGTGTGTGTGTGCGTGGGGAGCGCCGCGTGCGGCTCCGCGCTGCC
CGGCGGCTGTGAGCGCTGCGGGCGCGGCGCGGGGCTTTGTGCGCTCCGCAGTGTGCGCGAGGGGAGCGCG
GCCGGGGGCGGTGCCCCGCGGTGCGGGGGGGGCTGCGAGGGGAACAAAGGCTGCGTGCGGGGTGTGTGCG
TGGGGGGGTGAGCAGGGGGTGTGGGCGCGTCGGTCGGGCTGCAACCCCCCCTGCACCCCCCTCCCCGAGT
TGCTGAGCACGGCCCGGCTTCGGGTGCGGGGCTCCGTACGGGGCGTGGCGCGGGGCTCGCCGTGCCGGGC
GGGGGGTGGCGGCAGGTGGGGGTGCCGGGCGGGGCGGGGCCGCCTCGGGCCGGGGAGGGCTCGGGGGAGG
GGCGCGGCGGCCCCCGGAGCGCCGGCGGCTGTCGAGGCGCGGCGAGCCGCAGCCATTGCCTTTTATGGTA
ATCGTGCGAGAGGGCGCAGGGACTTCCTTTGTCCCAAATCTGTGCGGAGCCGAAATCTGGGAGGCGCCGC
CGCACCCCCTCTAGCGGGCGCGGGGCGAAGCGGTGCGGCGCCGGCAGGAAGGAAATGGGCGGGGAGGGCC
TTCGTGCGTCGCCGCGCCGCCGTCCCCTTCTCCCTCTCCAGCCTCGGGGCTGTCCGCGGGGGGACGGCTG
CCTTCGGGGGGGACGGGGCAGGGCGGGGTTCGGCTTCTGGCGTGTGACCGGCGGCTCTAGAGCCTCTGCT
AACCATGTTCATGCCTTCTTCTTTTTCCTACAGCTCCTGGGCAACGTGCTGGTTATTGTGCTGTCTCATC
ATTTTGGCAAAGAATTCGGTACCGCCACCATGCATCATCACCATCATCACACGCGTCGCAAGAAGACCTT
CAAGGAGGTGGCCACCGCCGTGAAGATCATCGGCCGCCTGATGGGCCTGAAGATCAACGTCTATATCAAG
GCCGACAAGCAGAAGAACGGCATCAAGGCGAACTTCCACATCCGCCACAACATCGAGGACGGCGGCGTGC
AGCTCGCCTACCACTACCAGCAGAACACCCCCATCGGCGACGGCCCCGTGCTGCTGCCCGACAACCACTA
CCTGAGCGTGGAGTCCAAACTTTCGAAAGACCCCAACGAGAAGCGCGATCACATGGTCCTGCTGGAGTTC
GTGACCGCCGCCGGGATCACTCTCGGCATGGACGAGCTGTACAAGGGCGGTACCGGAGGGAGCATGGTGA
GCAAGGGCGAGGAGCTGTTCACCGGGGTGGTGCCCATCCTGGTCGAGCTGGACGGCGACGTAAACGGCCA
CAAGTTCAGCGTGTCCGGCGAGGGTGAGGGCGATGCCACCTACGGCAAGCTGACCCTGAAGTTCATCTGC
ACCACCGGCAAGCTGCCCGTGCCCTGGCCCACCCTCGTGACCACCCTGACCTACGGCGTGCAGTGCTTCA
GCCGCTACCCCGACCACATGAAGCAGCACGACTTCTTCAAGTCCGCCATGCCCGAAGGCTACATCCAGGA
GCGCACCATCTTCTTCAAGGACGACGGCAACTACAAGACCCGCGCCGAGGTGAAGTTCGAGGGCGACACC
CTGGTGAACCGCATCGAGCTGAAGGGCATCGACTTCAAGGAGGACGGCAACATCCTGGGGCACAAGCTGG
AGTACAACCTGCCGGACCAACTGACTGAAGAGCAGATCGCAGAATTTAAAGAGCACTTCTCCCTATTTGA
CAAGGACGGGGATGGGACAATAACAACCAAGGAGCTGGTGACGGTGATGCGGTCTCTGGGGCAGAACCCC
ACAGAAGCAGAGCTGCAGGACATGATCAATGAAGTAGATGCCGACGGTGACGGCACAATCGACTTCCCTG
AGTTCCTGACAATGATGGCAAGAAAAATGAAATACAGGGACACGGAAGAAGAAATTAGAGAAGCGTTCGG
TGTGTTTGATAAGGATGGCAATGGCTACATCAGTGCAGCAGAGCTTCGCCACGTGATGACAAACCTTGGA
GAGAAGTTAACAGATGAAGAGGTTGATGAAATGATCAGGGAAGCAGACATCGATGGGGATGGTCAGGTAA
ACTACGAAGAGTTTGTACAAATGATGACAGCGAAGTAATGTACAAGTAAAGCGGCCCCGGACTCGAGGCC
GCAGGTAAGTATCAAGGTTACAAGACAGGTTTAAGGAGACCAATAGAAACTGGGCTTGTCGAGACAGAGA
AGACTCTTGCGTTTCTGATAGGCACCTATTGGTCTTACTGACATCCACTTTGCCTTTCTCTCCACAGGTG
TCGACAATCAACCTCTGGATTACAAAATTTGTGAAAGATTGACTGGTATTCTTAACTATGTTGCTCCTTT
TACGCTATGTGGATACGCTGCTTTAATGCCTTTGTATCATGCTATTGCTTCCCGTATGGCTTTCATTTTC
TCCTCCTTGTATAAATCCTGGTTGCTGTCTCTTTATGAGGAGTTGTGGCCCGTTGTCAGGCAACGTGGCG
TGGTGTGCACTGTGTTTGCTGACGCAACCCCCACTGGTTGGGGCATTGCCACCACCTGTCAGCTCCTTTC
CGGGACTTTCGCTTTCCCCCTCCCTATTGCCACGGCGGAACTCATCGCCGCCTGCCTTGCCCGCTGCTGG
ACAGGGGCTCGGCTGTTGGGCACTGACAATTCCGTGGTGTTGTCGGGGAAGCTGACGTCCTTTCCATGGC
TGCTCGCCTGTGTTGCCACCTGGATTCTGCGCGGGACGTCCTTCTGCTACGTCCCTTCGGCCCTCAATCC
AGCGGACCTTCCTTCCCGCGGCCTGCTGCCGGCTCTGCGGCCTCTTCCGCGTCTTCGCCTTCGCCCTCAG
ACGAGTCGGATCTCCCTTTGGGCCGCCTCCCCGCCTGGAATTCGAGCTCGGTACGATCAGCCTCGACTGT
GCCTTCTAGTTGCCAGCCATCTGTTGTTTGCCCCTCCCCCGTGCCTTCCTTGACCCTGGAAGGTGCCACT
CCCACTGTCCTTTCCTAATAAAATGAGGAAATTGCATCGCATTGTCTGAGTAGGTGTCATTCTATTCTGG
GGGGTGGGGTGGGGCAGGACAGCAAGGGGGAGGATTGGGAAGACAATAGCCCAGCTTTTGTTCCCTTTAG
TGAGGGTTAATTGCGCGCTTGGCGTAATCATGGTCATAGCTGTTTCCTGTGTGAAATTGTTATCCGCTAA
TTCACTCCTCAGGTGCAGGCTGCCTATCAGAAGGTGGTGGCTGGTGTGGCCAATGCCCTGGCTCACAAAT
ACCACTGAGATCGATCTTTTTCCCTCTGCCAAAAATTATGGGGACATCATGAAGCCCCTTGAGCATCTGA
CTTCTGGCTAATAAAGGAAATTTATTTTCATTGCAATAGTGTGTTGGAATTTTTTGTGTCTCTCACTCGG
AAGGACATATGGGAGGGCAAATCATTTAAAACATCAGAATGAGTATTTGGTTTAGAGTTTGGCAACATAT
GCCCATATGCTGGCTGCCATGAACAAAGGTTGGCTATAAAGAGGTCATCAGTATATGAAACAGCCCCCTG
CTGTCCATTCCTTATTCCATAGAAAAGCCTTGACTTGAGGTTAGATTTTTTTTATATTTTGTTTTGTGTT
ATTTTTTTCTTTAACATCCCTAAAATTTTCCTTACATGTTTTACTAGCCAGATTTTTCCTCCTCTCCTGA
CTACTCCCAGTCATAGCTGTCCCTCTTCTCTTATGGAGATCCCTCGACCTGCAGCCCAAGCTTGGCGTAA
TCATGGTCATAGCTGTTTCCTGTGTGAAATTGTTATCCGCTCACAATTCCACACAACATACGAGCCGGAA
GCATAAAGTGTAAAGCCTGGGGTGCCTAATGAGTGAGCTAACTCACATTAATTGCGTTGCGCTCACTGCC
CGCTTTCCAGTCGGGAAACCTGTCGTGCCAGCGGATCCGCATCTCAATTAGTCAGCAACCATAGTCCCGC
CCCTAACTCCGCCCATCCCGCCCCTAACTCCGCCCAGTTCCGCCCATTCTCCGCCCCATGGCTGACTAAT
TTTTTTTATTTATGCAGAGGCCGAGGCCGCCTCGGCCTCTGAGCTATTCCAGAAGTAGTGAGGAGGCTTT
TTTGGAGGCCTAGGCTTTTGCAAAAAGCTAACTTGTTTATTGCAGCTTATAATGGTTACAAATAAAGCAA
TAGCATCACAAATTTCACAAATAAAGCATTTTTTTCACTGCATTCTAGTTGTGGTTTGTCCAAACTCATC
AATGTATCTTATCATGTCTGGATCCGCTGCATTAATGAATCGGCCAACGCGCGGGGAGAGGCGGTTTGCG
TATTGGGCGCTCTTCCGCTTCCTCGCTCACTGACTCGCTGCGCTCGGTCGTTCGGCTGCGGCGAGCGGTA
TCAGCTCACTCAAAGGCGGTAATACGGTTATCCACAGAATCAGGGGATAACGCAGGAAAGAACATGTGAG
CAAAAGGCCAGCAAAAGGCCAGGAACCGTAAAAAGGCCGCGTTGCTGGCGTTTTTCCATAGGCTCCGCCC
CCCTGACGAGCATCACAAAAATCGACGCTCAAGTCAGAGGTGGCGAAACCCGACAGGACTATAAAGATAC
CAGGCGTTTCCCCCTGGAAGCTCCCTCGTGCGCTCTCCTGTTCCGACCCTGCCGCTTACCGGATACCTGT
CCGCCTTTCTCCCTTCGGGAAGCGTGGCGCTTTCTCATAGCTCACGCTGTAGGTATCTCAGTTCGGTGTA
GGTCGTTCGCTCCAAGCTGGGCTGTGTGCACGAACCCCCCGTTCAGCCCGACCGCTGCGCCTTATCCGGT
AACTATCGTCTTGAGTCCAACCCGGTAAGACACGACTTATCGCCACTGGCAGCAGCCACTGGTAACAGGA
TTAGCAGAGCGAGGTATGTAGGCGGTGCTACAGAGTTCTTGAAGTGGTGGCCTAACTACGGCTACACTAG
AAGAACAGTATTTGGTATCTGCGCTCTGCTGAAGCCAGTTACCTTCGGAAAAAGAGTTGGTAGCTCTTGA
TCCGGCAAACAAACCACCGCTGGTAGCGGTGGTTTTTTTGTTTGCAAGCAGCAGATTACGCGCAGAAAAA
AAGGATCTCAAGAAGATCCTTTGATCTTTTCTACGGGGTCTGACGCTCAGTGGAACGAAAACTCACGTTA
AGGGATTTTGGTCATGAGATTATCAAAAAGGATCTTCACCTAGATCCTTTTAAATTAAAAATGAAGTTTT
AAATCAATCTAAAGTATATATGAGTAAACTTGGTCTGACAGTTACCAATGCTTAATCAGTGAGGCACCTA
TCTCAGCGATCTGTCTATTTCGTTCATCCATAGTTGCCTGACTCCCCGTCGTGTAGATAACTACGATACG
GGAGGGCTTACCATCTGGCCCCAGTGCTGCAATGATACCGCGAGACCCACGCTCACCGGCTCCAGATTTA
TCAGCAATAAACCAGCCAGCCGGAAGGGCCGAGCGCAGAAGTGGTCCTGCAACTTTATCCGCCTCCATCC
AGTCTATTAATTGTTGCCGGGAAGCTAGAGTAAGTAGTTCGCCAGTTAATAGTTTGCGCAACGTTGTTGC
CATTGCTACAGGCATCGTGGTGTCACGCTCGTCGTTTGGTATGGCTTCATTCAGCTCCGGTTCCCAACGA
TCAAGGCGAGTTACATGATCCCCCATGTTGTGCAAAAAAGCGGTTAGCTCCTTCGGTCCTCCGATCGTTG
TCAGAAGTAAGTTGGCCGCAGTGTTATCACTCATGGTTATGGCAGCACTGCATAATTCTCTTACTGTCAT
GCCATCCGTAAGATGCTTTTCTGTGACTGGTGAGTACTCAACCAAGTCATTCTGAGAATAGTGTATGCGG
CGACCGAGTTGCTCTTGCCCGGCGTCAATACGGGATAATACCGCGCCACATAGCAGAACTTTAAAAGTGC
TCATCATTGGAAAACGTTCTTCGGGGCGAAAACTCTCAAGGATCTTACCGCTGTTGAGATCCAGTTCGAT
GTAACCCACTCGTGCACCCAACTGATCTTCAGCATCTTTTACTTTCACCAGCGTTTCTGGGTGAGCAAAA
ACAGGAAGGCAAAATGCCGCAAAAAAGGGAATAAGGGCGACACGGAAATGTTGAATACTCATACTCTTCC
TTTTTCAATATTATTGAAGCATTTATCAGGGTTATTGTCTCATGAGCGGATACATATTTGAATGTATTTA
GAAAAATAAACAAATAGGGGTTCCGCGCACATTTCCCCGAAAAGTGCCACCTG
